Addgene plasmid #20609: pWZL Neo Myr Flag CSNK1G1
Depositing lab: William Hahn & Jean Zhao. Depositing organization: Dana-Farber Cancer Institute. Publication: Integrative Genomic Approaches Identify IKBKE as a Breast Cancer Oncogene (Kinase Library Clones). Boehm JS, Zhao JJ, Yao J, Kim SY, Firestein R, Dunn IF, Sjostrom SK, Garraway LA, Weremowicz S, Richardson AL, Greulich H, Stewart CJ, Mulvey LA, Shen RR, Ambrogio L, Hirozane-Kishikawa T, Hill DE, Vidal M, Meyerson M, Grenier JK, Hinkle G, Root DE, Roberts TM, Lander ES, Polyak K, Hahn WC. Cell. 2007 Jun 15. 129(6):1065-1079. 10.1016/j.cell.2007.03.052 PubMed 17574021.
Backbone
  Vector backbone: pWZL-Neo-Myr-Flag-DEST
  Backbone manufacturer: William Hahn Lab (available at Addgene, #15300)
  Vector type: Mammalian Expression, Retroviral
  Selectable markers: Neomycin (select with G418)
Growth in bacteria
  Bacterial resistance: Ampicillin, 100 μg/mL
  Growth temperature: 37°C
  Growth strain: Stbl3
  Growth instructions: Stbl3 cells to prevent recombination.
  Copy number: Unknown
Gene/Insert
  Gene/Insert name: CSNK1G1 (alt name: casein kinase 1, gamma 1)
  Species: H. sapiens (human)
  Entrez Gene: CSNK1G1 (a.k.a. CK1gamma1)
  Tag / fusion protein: Myr (N terminal on backbone); Flag (N terminal on backbone)
  Cloning method: Gateway Cloning
  Sequencing primers: 5′ pWZL-Fwd (GAA CCT CCT CGT TCG ACC); 3′ pWZL-Rev (TTC CGG GCC CTC ACA TTG)
Resource information
  A portion of this plasmid was derived from a plasmid made by: 3-F8
Terms and licenses: Academic/Nonprofit Terms; Industry Terms: Not Available to Industry
Depositor comments: ORFs were cloned into Gateway compatible pEntry vectors. An LR recombination reaction was performed to move the ORF to pWZL-Neo-Myr-Flag DEST such that the ORF would have 5' myristoylation and flag tags. This plasmid is part of a kinase library, and the gene has been verified, but has not been fully sequenced for minor mutations. Please see the following link for plasmids from this article that are not part of the kinase library http://www.addgene.org/pubmed/17574021
How to cite: pWZL Neo Myr Flag CSNK1G1 was a gift from William Hahn & Jean Zhao (Addgene plasmid # 20609 ; http://n2t.net/addgene:20609 ; RRID:Addgene_20609)
