[The description below was written by a language model from this plasmid's Addgene catalogue record.]
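Description:
pWZL Neo Myr Flag CSNK1G1 is a retroviral mammalian expression plasmid carrying the human CSNK1G1 open reading frame, which encodes casein kinase 1 gamma 1. It is built on the Gateway-compatible destination backbone pWZL-Neo-Myr-Flag-DEST. The ORF was first held in a Gateway entry vector and then transferred by an LR recombination reaction, placing it in frame behind two N-terminal elements supplied by the backbone: a myristoylation signal and a Flag epitope. A myristoylation signal directs lipid modification of the protein's N-terminus and so targets it to cellular membranes, a strategy commonly used to promote constitutive activity of kinases. The Flag tag allows detection or immunoprecipitation of the fusion protein with standard antibodies.

The plasmid is propagated in bacteria under ampicillin selection, and a recombination-deficient strain is recommended to limit rearrangement, a common concern for vectors containing retroviral repeat sequences. In mammalian cells, a neomycin resistance marker allows transduced or transfected populations to be selected with G418. No feature table is provided, and the record does not state the promoter driving the insert, the arrangement linking the insert to the neomycin marker, the origin of replication or the copy number.

The construct belongs to a library of myristoylated, Flag-tagged kinase clones assembled for gain-of-function genomic screening, in work that identified a breast cancer oncogene. The depositors note that the identity of the gene has been verified, but the clone has not been fully sequenced, so minor mutations cannot be excluded.
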