>Addgene plasmid #20609 | pWZL Neo Myr Flag CSNK1G1 | addgene partial sequence | sequence record 26433 | 20609 with pWZL-Fwd
CTCCTTCTCTAGGCGCCGGCCGGATCCAGAATTCGCCACCATGGGGTCTTCAAAATCTAAACCAAAGGAC
CCCAGCCAGCGCCGGCGCAGGATCCGAGGTTACCTTGACTACAAAGACGATGACGACAAGCAATTGACAA
GTTTGTACAAAAAAGTTGGCATGGTGCTGGAGCTCCTTGGCCCTAGCTTGGAGGACTTGTTTGACCTCTG
TGACCGAACATTTACTTTGAAGACGGTGTTAATGATAGCCATCCAGCTGCTTTCTCGAATGGAATACGTG
CACTCAAAGAACCTCATTTACCGAGATGTCAAGCCAGAGAACTTCCTGATTGGTCGACAAGGCAATAAGA
AAGAGCATGTTATACACATTATAGACTTTGGACTGGCCAAGGAATACATTGACCCCGAAACCAAAAAACA
CATACCTTATAGGGAACACAAAAGTTTAACTGGAACTGCAAGATATATGTCTATCAACACGCATCTTGGC
AAAGAGCAAAGCCGGAGAGATGATTTGGAAGCCCTAGGCCATATGTTCATGTATTTCCTTCGAGGCAGCC
TCCCCTGGCAAGGACTCAAGGCTGACACATTAAAAGAGAGATATCAAAAAATTGGTGACACCNAAAGGAA
TACTCCCATTGAANCTCTCTGTGAGAACTTTCCAGAGGAGATGGCAACCTACCTTC
